Addgene plasmid #82810: pDONR223_BRAF_p.R682W
Purpose: Gateway Donor vector containing BRAF, part of the Target Accelerator Plasmid Collection.
Depositing lab: Jesse Boehm & Matthew Meyerson & David Root. Depositing organization: Broad Institute. Publication: High-throughput Phenotyping of Lung Cancer Somatic Mutations. Berger AH, Brooks AN, Wu X, Shrestha Y, Chouinard C, Piccioni F, Bagul M, Kamburov A, Imielinski M, Hogstrom L, Zhu C, Yang X, Pantel S, Sakai R, Watson J, Kaplan N, Campbell JD, Singh S, Root DE, Narayan R, Natoli T, Lahr DL, Tirosh I, Tamayo P, Getz G, Wong B, Doench J, Subramanian A, Golub TR, Meyerson M, Boehm JS. Cancer Cell. 2016 Aug 8;30(2):214-28. doi: 10.1016/j.ccell.2016.06.022. Epub 2016 Jul 28. PubMed 27478040.
Backbone
  Vector backbone: pDONR223
  Backbone manufacturer: Invitrogen
  Vector type: Gateway Entry vector
Growth in bacteria
  Bacterial resistance: Spectinomycin, 50 μg/mL
  Growth temperature: 37°C
  Growth strain: DH5alpha
  Copy number: High Copy
Gene/Insert
  Gene/Insert name: BRAF (alt name: NM_004333)
  Species: H. sapiens (human)
  Mutation: R682W
  Entrez Gene: BRAF (a.k.a. B-RAF1, B-raf, BRAF-1, BRAF1, NS7, RAFB1)
  Promoter: None
  Cloning method: Gateway Cloning
  Sequencing primers: 5′ M13pUC-fwd; 3′ M13-Rev
Terms and licenses: Academic/Nonprofit Terms; Industry Terms: Not Available to Industry
Depositor comments: CLOSED (stop codon immediately follows insert)
How to cite: pDONR223_BRAF_p.R682W was a gift from Jesse Boehm & Matthew Meyerson & David Root (Addgene plasmid # 82810 ; http://n2t.net/addgene:82810 ; RRID:Addgene_82810)
