[The description below was written by a language model from this plasmid's Addgene catalogue record and pLannotate feature annotations shown in this document.]
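Description:
pDONR223_BRAF_p.R682W is a Gateway entry clone built on the Invitrogen pDONR223 backbone and carrying the human BRAF open reading frame (reference transcript NM_004333) with the missense substitution R682W. It is a 5,094-nt bacterial plasmid maintained at high copy from a ColE1/pUC-type origin and selected with spectinomycin through the aadA (SmR) aminoglycoside adenylyltransferase gene. This gene sits downstream of a fragment of the class 1 integron Pc promoter and a short remnant of a gentamicin resistance gene. The rrnB T1 and T2 terminators lie upstream of the cloning region and insulate the insert from read-through transcription. Small lacI and lacZα fragments are backbone remnants with no stated function.

The BRAF coding sequence of about 2.3 kb encodes the serine/threonine kinase that phosphorylates MAP2K1 to drive MAP kinase signalling. It is flanked on both sides by attL recombination sites. The automated annotation labels both as attL3, so the exact site identities should not be taken from that table. These sites allow LR Clonase-mediated transfer of the ORF into any compatible destination vector. The record lists no promoter for the insert, so the plasmid is a shuttle for the ORF and not an expression construct. The only promoter near the insert is a T7 promoter just outside the downstream att site, oriented back toward the insert on the opposite strand. The clone is in "closed" format, with a stop codon immediately after the ORF, so it yields native C-termini and cannot be fused to C-terminal tags in destination vectors. It belongs to the Target Accelerator Plasmid Collection, which was assembled for high-throughput functional phenotyping of somatic mutations found in lung cancer.
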