Features (pLannotate 1.2.2; 12 found; start..end, strand, type, name):
    121..213     +  CDS            lacI (fragment): lac repressor; lacI; The lac repressor binds to the lac operator to inhibit transcription in E. coli. This inhibition can be relieved by adding lactose or isopropyl-β-D-thiogalactopyranoside (IPTG).
    268..295     -  terminator     rrnB T2 terminator: transcription terminator T2 from the E. coli rrnB gene
    427..470     +  terminator     rrnB T1 terminator: Escherichia coli rrnB; transcription terminator T1 from the E. coli rrnB gene
    517..553     -  CDS            lacZα (fragment): LacZα fragment of β-galactosidase; lacZ fragment
    570..665     +  protein_bind   attL3: mutant version of attL; recombination site for the Gateway® LR reaction LR Clonase™
    671..2968    +  CDS            BRAF: BRAF_HUMAN - Also known as BRAF1, RAFB1. Experimental evidence at protein level: Swiss-Prot protein existence level 1. Protein kinase involved in the transduction of mitogenic signals from the cell membrane to the nucleus (Probable). Phosphorylates MAP2K1, and thereby activates the MAP kinase signal transduction pathway (PubMed:21441910, PubMed:29433126). May play a role in the postsynaptic responses of hippocampal neurons (PubMed:1508179). From Homo sapiens (Human).
   2976..3071    -  protein_bind   attL3: mutant version of attL; recombination site for the Gateway® LR reaction LR Clonase™
   3090..3108    -  promoter       T7 promoter: promoter for bacteriophage T7 RNA polymerase
   3298..3321    +  promoter       Pc promoter (fragment): intI1 (promoter lies within the coding sequence); class 1 integron promoter
   3497..3553    +  CDS            GmR (fragment): gentamycin acetyltransferase; aacC1; confers resistance to gentamycin
   3560..4351    +  CDS            SmR: aminoglycoside adenylyltransferase (Murphy, 1985); aadA; confers resistance to spectinomycin and streptomycin
   4444..5032    +  rep_origin     ori: high-copy-number ColE1/pMB1/pBR322/pUC origin of replication
>Addgene plasmid #82810 | pDONR223_BRAF_p.R682W | addgene full sequence | sequence record 161979 | Addgene NGS result
CTTTCCTGCGTTATCCCCTGATTCTGTGGATAACCGTATTACCGCCTTTGAGTGAGCTGATACCGCTCGC
CGCAGCCGAACGACCGAGCGCAGCGAGTCAGTGAGCGAGGAAGCGGAAGAGCGCCCAATACGCAAACCGC
CTCTCCCCGCGCGTTGGCCGATTCATTAATGCAGCTGGCACGACAGGTTTCCCGACTGGAAAGCGGGCAG
TGAGCGCAACGCAATTAATACGCGTACCGCTAGCCAGGAAGAGTTTGTAGAAACGCAAAAAGGCCATCCG
TCAGGATGGCCTTCTGCTTAGTTTGATGCCTGGCAGTTTATGGCGGGCGTCCTGCCCGCCACCCTCCGGG
CCGTTGCTTCACAACGTTCAAATCCGCTCCCGGCGGATTTGTCCTACTCAGGAGAGCGTTCACCGACAAA
CAACAGATAAAACGAAAGGCCCAGTCTTCCGACTGAGCCTTTCGTTTTATTTGATGCCTGGCAGTTCCCT
ACTCTCGCGTTAACGCTAGCATGGATGTTTTCCCAGTCACGACGTTGTAAAACGACGGCCAGTCTTAAGC
TCGGGCCCCAAATAATGATTTTATTTTGACTGATAGTGACCTGTTCGTTGCAACAAATTGATGAGCAATG
CTTTTTTATAATGCCAACTTTGTACAAAAAAGTTGGCACCATGGCGGCGCTGAGCGGTGGCGGTGGTGGC
GGCGCGGAGCCGGGCCAGGCTCTGTTCAACGGGGACATGGAGCCCGAGGCCGGCGCCGGCGCCGGCGCCG
CGGCCTCTTCGGCTGCGGACCCTGCCATTCCGGAGGAGGTGTGGAATATCAAACAAATGATTAAGTTGAC
ACAGGAACATATAGAGGCCCTATTGGACAAATTTGGTGGGGAGCATAATCCACCATCAATATATCTGGAG
GCCTATGAAGAATACACCAGCAAGCTAGATGCACTCCAACAAAGAGAACAACAGTTATTGGAATCTCTGG
GGAACGGAACTGATTTTTCTGTTTCTAGCTCTGCATCAATGGATACCGTTACATCTTCTTCCTCTTCTAG
CCTTTCAGTGCTACCTTCATCTCTTTCAGTTTTTCAAAATCCCACAGATGTGGCACGGAGCAACCCCAAG
TCACCACAAAAACCTATCGTTAGAGTCTTCCTGCCCAACAAACAGAGGACAGTGGTACCTGCAAGGTGTG
GAGTTACAGTCCGAGACAGTCTAAAGAAAGCACTGATGATGAGAGGTCTAATCCCAGAGTGCTGTGCTGT
TTACAGAATTCAGGATGGAGAGAAGAAACCAATTGGTTGGGACACTGATATTTCCTGGCTTACTGGAGAA
GAATTGCATGTGGAAGTGTTGGAGAATGTTCCACTTACAACACACAACTTTGTACGAAAAACGTTTTTCA
CCTTAGCATTTTGTGACTTTTGTCGAAAGCTGCTTTTCCAGGGTTTCCGCTGTCAAACATGTGGTTATAA
ATTTCACCAGCGTTGTAGTACAGAAGTTCCACTGATGTGTGTTAATTATGACCAACTTGATTTGCTGTTT
GTCTCCAAGTTCTTTGAACACCACCCAATACCACAGGAAGAGGCGTCCTTAGCAGAGACTGCCCTAACAT
CTGGATCATCCCCTTCCGCACCCGCCTCGGACTCTATTGGGCCCCAAATTCTCACCAGTCCGTCTCCTTC
AAAATCCATTCCAATTCCACAGCCCTTCCGACCAGCAGATGAAGATCATCGAAATCAATTTGGGCAACGA
GACCGATCCTCATCAGCTCCCAATGTGCATATAAACACAATAGAACCTGTCAATATTGATGACTTGATTA
GAGACCAAGGATTTCGTGGTGATGGAGGATCAACCACAGGTTTGTCTGCTACCCCCCCTGCCTCATTACC
TGGCTCACTAACTAACGTGAAAGCCTTACAGAAATCTCCAGGACCTCAGCGAGAAAGGAAGTCATCTTCA
TCCTCAGAAGACAGGAATCGAATGAAAACACTTGGTAGACGGGACTCGAGTGATGATTGGGAGATTCCTG
ATGGGCAGATTACAGTGGGACAAAGAATTGGATCTGGATCATTTGGAACAGTCTACAAGGGAAAGTGGCA
TGGTGATGTGGCAGTGAAAATGTTGAATGTGACAGCACCTACACCTCAGCAGTTACAAGCCTTCAAAAAT
GAAGTAGGAGTACTCAGGAAAACACGACATGTGAATATCCTACTCTTCATGGGCTATTCCACAAAGCCAC
AACTGGCTATTGTTACCCAGTGGTGTGAGGGCTCCAGCTTGTATCACCATCTCCATATCATTGAGACCAA
ATTTGAGATGATCAAACTTATAGATATTGCACGACAGACTGCACAGGGCATGGATTACTTACACGCCAAG
TCAATCATCCACAGAGACCTCAAGAGTAATAATATATTTCTTCATGAAGACCTCACAGTAAAAATAGGTG
ATTTTGGTCTAGCTACAGTGAAATCTCGATGGAGTGGGTCCCATCAGTTTGAACAGTTGTCTGGATCCAT
TTTGTGGATGGCACCAGAAGTCATCAGAATGCAAGATAAAAATCCATACAGCTTTCAGTCAGATGTATAT
GCATTTGGAATTGTTCTGTATGAATTGATGACTGGACAGTTACCTTATTCAAACATCAACAACAGGGACC
AGATAATTTTTATGGTGGGACGAGGATACCTGTCTCCAGATCTCAGTAAGGTATGGAGTAACTGTCCAAA
AGCCATGAAGAGATTAATGGCAGAGTGCCTCAAAAAGAAAAGAGATGAGAGACCACTCTTTCCCCAAATT
CTCGCCTCTATTGAGCTGCTGGCCCGCTCATTGCCAAAAATTCACCGCAGTGCATCAGAACCCTCCTTGA
ATCGGGCTGGTTTCCAAACAGAGGATTTTAGTCTATATGCTTGTGCTTCTCCAAAAACACCCATCCAGGC
AGGGGGATATGGTGCGTTTCCTGTCCACTGATTGCCAACTTTCTTGTACAAAGTTGGCATTATAAGAAAG
CATTGCTTATCAATTTGTTGCAACGAACAGGTCACTATCAGTCAAAATAAAATCATTATTTGCCATCCAG
CTGATATCCCCTATAGTGAGTCGTATTACATGGTCATAGCTGTTTCCTGGCAGCTCTGGCCCGTGTCTCA
AAATCTCTGATGTTACATTGCACAAGATAAAAATATATCATCATGCCTCCTCTAGACCAGCCAGGACAGA
AATGCCTCGACTTCGCTGCTACCCAAGGTTGCCGGGTGACGCACACCGTGGAAACGGATGAAGGCACGAA
CCCAGTGGACATAAGCCTGTTCGGTTCGTAAGCTGTAATGCAAGTAGCGTATGCGCTCACGCAACTGGTC
CAGAACCTTGACCGAACGCAGCGGTGGTAACGGCGCAGTGGCGGTTTTCATGGCTTGTTATGACTGTTTT
TTTGGGGTACAGTCTATGCCTCGGGCATCCAAGCAGCAAGCGCGTTACGCCGTGGGTCGATGTTTGATGT
TATGGAGCAGCAACGATGTTACGCAGCAGGGCAGTCGCCCTAAAACAAAGTTAAACATTATGAGGGAAGC
GGTGATCGCCGAAGTATCGACTCAACTATCAGAGGTAGTTGGCGTCATCGAGCGCCATCTCGAACCGACG
TTGCTGGCCGTACATTTGTACGGCTCCGCAGTGGATGGCGGCCTGAAGCCACACAGTGATATTGATTTGC
TGGTTACGGTGACCGTAAGGCTTGATGAAACAACGCGGCGAGCTTTGATCAACGACCTTTTGGAAACTTC
GGCTTCCCCTGGAGAGAGCGAGATTCTCCGCGCTGTAGAAGTCACCATTGTTGTGCACGACGACATCATT
CCGTGGCGTTATCCAGCTAAGCGCGAACTGCAATTTGGAGAATGGCAGCGCAATGACATTCTTGCAGGTA
TCTTCGAGCCAGCCACGATCGACATTGATCTGGCTATCTTGCTGACAAAAGCAAGAGAACATAGCGTTGC
CTTGGTAGGTCCAGCGGCGGAGGAACTCTTTGATCCGGTTCCTGAACAGGATCTATTTGAGGCGCTAAAT
GAAACCTTAACGCTATGGAACTCGCCGCCCGACTGGGCTGGCGATGAGCGAAATGTAGTGCTTACGTTGT
CCCGCATTTGGTACAGCGCAGTAACCGGCAAAATCGCGCCGAAGGATGTCGCTGCCGACTGGGCAATGGA
GCGCCTGCCGGCCCAGTATCAGCCCGTCATACTTGAAGCTAGACAGGCTTATCTTGGACAAGAAGAAGAT
CGCTTGGCCTCGCGCGCAGATCAGTTGGAAGAATTTGTCCACTACGTGAAAGGCGAGATCACCAAGGTAG
TCGGCAAATAACCCTCGAGCCACCCATGACCAAAATCCCTTAACGTGAGTTACGCGTCGTTCCACTGAGC
GTCAGACCCCGTAGAAAAGATCAAAGGATCTTCTTGAGATCCTTTTTTTCTGCGCGTAATCTGCTGCTTG
CAAACAAAAAAACCACCGCTACCAGCGGTGGTTTGTTTGCCGGATCAAGAGCTACCAACTCTTTTTCCGA
AGGTAACTGGCTTCAGCAGAGCGCAGATACCAAATACTGTTCTTCTAGTGTAGCCGTAGTTAGGCCACCA
CTTCAAGAACTCTGTAGCACCGCCTACATACCTCGCTCTGCTAATCCTGTTACCAGTGGCTGCTGCCAGT
GGCGATAAGTCGTGTCTTACCGGGTTGGACTCAAGACGATAGTTACCGGATAAGGCGCAGCGGTCGGGCT
GAACGGGGGGTTCGTGCACACAGCCCAGCTTGGAGCGAACGACCTACACCGAACTGAGATACCTACAGCG
TGAGCTATGAGAAAGCGCCACGCTTCCCGAAGGGAGAAAGGCGGACAGGTATCCGGTAAGCGGCAGGGTC
GGAACAGGAGAGCGCACGAGGGAGCTTCCAGGGGGAAACGCCTGGTATCTTTATAGTCCTGTCGGGTTTC
GCCACCTCTGACTTGAGCGTCGATTTTTGTGATGCTCGTCAGGGGGGCGGAGCCTATGGAAAAACGCCAG
CAACGCGGCCTTTTTACGGTTCCTGGCCTTTTGCTGGCCTTTTGCTCACATGTT
