>Addgene plasmid #82810 | pDONR223_BRAF_p.R682W | depositor partial sequence | sequence record 157536 | Insert sequence
ATGGCGGCGCTGAGCGGTGGCGGTGGTGGCGGCGCGGAGCCGGGCCAGGCTCTGTTCAACGGGGACATGG
AGCCCGAGGCCGGCGCCGGCGCCGGCGCCGCGGCCTCTTCGGCTGCGGACCCTGCCATTCCGGAGGAGGT
GTGGAATATCAAACAAATGATTAAGTTGACACAGGAACATATAGAGGCCCTATTGGACAAATTTGGTGGG
GAGCATAATCCACCATCAATATATCTGGAGGCCTATGAAGAATACACCAGCAAGCTAGATGCACTCCAAC
AAAGAGAACAACAGTTATTGGAATCTCTGGGGAACGGAACTGATTTTTCTGTTTCTAGCTCTGCATCAAT
GGATACCGTTACATCTTCTTCCTCTTCTAGCCTTTCAGTGCTACCTTCATCTCTTTCAGTTTTTCAAAAT
CCCACAGATGTGGCACGGAGCAACCCCAAGTCACCACAAAAACCTATCGTTAGAGTCTTCCTGCCCAACA
AACAGAGGACAGTGGTACCTGCAAGGTGTGGAGTTACAGTCCGAGACAGTCTAAAGAAAGCACTGATGAT
GAGAGGTCTAATCCCAGAGTGCTGTGCTGTTTACAGAATTCAGGATGGAGAGAAGAAACCAATTGGTTGG
GACACTGATATTTCCTGGCTTACTGGAGAAGAATTGCATGTGGAAGTGTTGGAGAATGTTCCACTTACAA
CACACAACTTTGTACGAAAAACGTTTTTCACCTTAGCATTTTGTGACTTTTGTCGAAAGCTGCTTTTCCA
GGGTTTCCGCTGTCAAACATGTGGTTATAAATTTCACCAGCGTTGTAGTACAGAAGTTCCACTGATGTGT
GTTAATTATGACCAACTTGATTTGCTGTTTGTCTCCAAGTTCTTTGAACACCACCCAATACCACAGGAAG
AGGCGTCCTTAGCAGAGACTGCCCTAACATCTGGATCATCCCCTTCCGCACCCGCCTCGGACTCTATTGG
GCCCCAAATTCTCACCAGTCCGTCTCCTTCAAAATCCATTCCAATTCCACAGCCCTTCCGACCAGCAGAT
GAAGATCATCGAAATCAATTTGGGCAACGAGACCGATCCTCATCAGCTCCCAATGTGCATATAAACACAA
TAGAACCTGTCAATATTGATGACTTGATTAGAGACCAAGGATTTCGTGGTGATGGAGGATCAACCACAGG
TTTGTCTGCTACCCCCCCTGCCTCATTACCTGGCTCACTAACTAACGTGAAAGCCTTACAGAAATCTCCA
GGACCTCAGCGAGAAAGGAAGTCATCTTCATCCTCAGAAGACAGGAATCGAATGAAAACACTTGGTAGAC
GGGACTCGAGTGATGATTGGGAGATTCCTGATGGGCAGATTACAGTGGGACAAAGAATTGGATCTGGATC
ATTTGGAACAGTCTACAAGGGAAAGTGGCATGGTGATGTGGCAGTGAAAATGTTGAATGTGACAGCACCT
ACACCTCAGCAGTTACAAGCCTTCAAAAATGAAGTAGGAGTACTCAGGAAAACACGACATGTGAATATCC
TACTCTTCATGGGCTATTCCACAAAGCCACAACTGGCTATTGTTACCCAGTGGTGTGAGGGCTCCAGCTT
GTATCACCATCTCCATATCATTGAGACCAAATTTGAGATGATCAAACTTATAGATATTGCACGACAGACT
GCACAGGGCATGGATTACTTACACGCCAAGTCAATCATCCACAGAGACCTCAAGAGTAATAATATATTTC
TTCATGAAGACCTCACAGTAAAAATAGGTGATTTTGGTCTAGCTACAGTGAAATCTCGATGGAGTGGGTC
CCATCAGTTTGAACAGTTGTCTGGATCCATTTTGTGGATGGCACCAGAAGTCATCAGAATGCAAGATAAA
AATCCATACAGCTTTCAGTCAGATGTATATGCATTTGGAATTGTTCTGTATGAATTGATGACTGGACAGT
TACCTTATTCAAACATCAACAACAGGGACCAGATAATTTTTATGGTGGGACGAGGATACCTGTCTCCAGA
TCTCAGTAAGGTATGGAGTAACTGTCCAAAAGCCATGAAGAGATTAATGGCAGAGTGCCTCAAAAAGAAA
AGAGATGAGAGACCACTCTTTCCCCAAATTCTCGCCTCTATTGAGCTGCTGGCCCGCTCATTGCCAAAAA
TTCACCGCAGTGCATCAGAACCCTCCTTGAATCGGGCTGGTTTCCAAACAGAGGATTTTAGTCTATATGC
TTGTGCTTCTCCAAAAACACCCATCCAGGCAGGGGGATATGGTGCGTTTCCTGTCCACTGA
